>Addgene plasmid #34842 | pDisplay-LAP2-CFP-TM | depositor full sequence | sequence record 43463 | Author sequence
GCGCGCGTTGACATTGATTATTGACTAGTTATTAATAGTAATCAATTACGGGGTCATTAGTTCATAGCCC
ATATATGGAGTTCCGCGTTACATAACTTACGGTAAATGGCCCGCCTGGCTGACCGCCCAACGACCCCCGC
CCATTGACGTCAATAATGACGTATGTTCCCATAGTAACGCCAATAGGGACTTTCCATTGACGTCAATGGG
TGGACTATTTACGGTAAACTGCCCACTTGGCAGTACATCAAGTGTATCATATGCCAAGTACGCCCCCTAT
TGACGTCAATGACGGTAAATGGCCCGCCTGGCATTATGCCCAGTACATGACCTTATGGGACTTTCCTACT
TGGCAGTACATCTACGTATTAGTCATCGCTATTACCATGGTGATGCGGTTTTGGCAGTACATCAATGGGC
GTGGATAGCGGTTTGACTCACGGGGATTTCCAAGTCTCCACCCCATTGACGTCAATGGGAGTTTGTTTTG
GCACCAAAATCAACGGGACTTTCCAAAATGTCGTAACAACTCCGCCCCATTGACGCAAATGGGCGGTAGG
CGTGTACGGTGGGAGGTCTATATAAGCAGAGCTCTCTGGCTAACTAGAGAACCCACTGCTTACTGGCTTA
TCGAAATTAATACGACTCACTATAGGGAGACCCAAGCTTGGTACCGAGCTCGGATCCACTAGTAACGGCC
GCCAGTGTGCTGGAATTCGGCTTGGGGATATCCACCATGGAGACAGACACACTCCTGCTATGGGTACTGC
TGCTCTGGGTTCCAGGTTCCACTGGTGACTATCCATATGATGTTCCAGATTATGCTGGGGCCCAGCCGGC
CAGATCTGGCTTCGAGATCGACAAGGTGTGGTACGACCTGGACGCCGGCGCGCCGATGGTGAGCAAGGGC
GAGGAGCTGTTCACCGGGGTGGTGCCCATCCTGGTCGAGCTGGACGGCGACGTAAACGGCCACAAGTTCA
GCGTGTCCGGCGAGGGCGAGGGCGATGCCACCTACGGCAAGCTGACCCTGAAGTTCATCTGCACCACCGG
CAAGCTGCCCGTGCCCTGGCCCACCCTCGTGACCACCCTGACCTGGGGCGTGCAGTGCTTCAGCCGCTAC
CCCGACCACATGAAGCAGCACGACTTCTTCAAGTCCGCCATGCCCGAAGGCTACGTCCAGGAGCGCACCA
TCTTCTTCAAGGACGACGGCAACTACAAGACCCGCGCCGAGGTGAAGTTCGAGGGCGACACCCTGGTGAA
CCGCATCGAGCTGAAGGGCATCGACTTCAAGGAGGACGGCAACATCCTGGGGCACAAGCTGGAGTACAAC
TACATCAGCCACAACGTCTATATCACCGCCGACAAGCAGAAGAACGGCATCAAGGCCCACTTCAAGATCC
GCCACAACATCGAGGACGGCAGCGTGCAGCTCGCCGACCACTACCAGCAGAACACCCCCATCGGCGACGG
CCCCGTGCTGCTGCCCGACAACCACTACCTGAGCACCCAGTCCGCCCTGAGCAAAGACCCCAACGAGAAG
CGCGATCACATGGTCCTGCTGGAGTTCGTGACCGCCGCCGGGATCACTCTCGGCATGGACGAGCTGTACA
AGCGGCCGCGGCTGCAGGTCGACGAACAAAAACTCATCTCAGAAGAGGATCTGAATGCTGTGGGCCAGGA
CACGCAGGAGGTCATCGTGGTGCCACACTCCTTGCCCTTTAAGGTGGTGGTGATCTCAGCCATCCTGGCC
CTGGTGGTGCTCACCATCATCTCCCTTATCATCCTCATCATGCTTTGGCAGAAGAAGCCACGTTAGGCGG
CCGCTCGAGATCAGCCTCGACTGTGCCTTCTAGTTGCCAGCCATCTGTTGTTTGCCCCTCCCCCGTGCCT
TCCTTGACCCTGGAAGGTGCCACTCCCACTGTCCTTTCCTAATAAAATGAGGAAATTGCATCGCATTGTC
TGAGTAGGTGTCATTCTATTCTGGGGGGTGGGGTGGGGCAGGACAGCAAGGGGGAGGATTGGGAAGACAA
TAGCAGGCATGCTGGGGATGCGGTGGGCTCTATGGCTTCTGAGGCGGAAAGAACCAGTGGCGGTAATACG
GTTATCCACAGAATCAGGGGATAACGCAGGAAAGAACATGTGAGCAAAAGGCCAGCAAAAGGCCAGGAAC
CGTAAAAAGGCCGCGTTGCTGGCGTTTTTCCATAGGCTCCGCCCCCCTGACGAGCATCACAAAAATCGAC
GCTCAAGTCAGAGGTGGCGAAACCCGACAGGACTATAAAGATACCAGGCGTTTCCCCCTGGAAGCTCCCT
CGTGCGCTCTCCTGTTCCGACCCTGCCGCTTACCGGATACCTGTCCGCCTTTCTCCCTTCGGGAAGCGTG
GCGCTTTCTCATAGCTCACGCTGTAGGTATCTCAGTTCGGTGTAGGTCGTTCGCTCCAAGCTGGGCTGTG
TGCACGAACCCCCCGTTCAGCCCGACCGCTGCGCCTTATCCGGTAACTATCGTCTTGAGTCCAACCCGGT
AAGACACGACTTATCGCCACTGGCAGCAGCCACTGGTAACAGGATTAGCAGAGCGAGGTATGTAGGCGGT
GCTACAGAGTTCTTGAAGTGGTGGCCTAACTACGGCTACACTAGAAGGACAGTATTTGGTATCTGCGCTC
TGCTGAAGCCAGTTACCTTCGGAAAAAGAGTTGGTAGCTCTTGATCCGGCAAACAAACCACCGCTGGTAG
CGGTGGTTTTTTTGTTTGCAAGCAGCAGATTACGCGCAGAAAAAAAGGATCTCAAGAAGATCCTTTGATC
TTTTCTACGGGGTCTGACGCTCAGTGGAACGAAAACTCACGTTAAGGGATTTTGGTCATGAGATTATCAA
AAAGGATCTTCACCTAGATCCTTTTAAATTAAAAATGAAGTTTTAAATCAATCTAAAGTATATATGAGTA
ACCTGAGGCTATGGCAGGGCCTGCCGCCCCGACGTTGGCTGCGAGCCCTGGGCCTTCACCCGAACTTGGG
GGGTGGGGTGGGGAAAAGGAAGAAACGCGGGCGTATTGGCCCCAATGGGGTCTCGGTGGGGTATCGACAG
AGTGCCAGCCCTGGGACCGAACCCCGCGTTTATGAACAAACGACCCAACACCGTGCGTTTTATTCTGTCT
TTTTATTGCCGTCATAGCGCGGGTTCCTTCCGGTATTGTCTCCTTCCGTGTTTCAGTTAGCCTCCCCCTA
GGGTGGGCGAAGAACTCCAGCATGAGATCCCCGCGCTGGAGGATCATCCAGCCGGCGTCCCGGAAAACGA
TTCCGAAGCCCAACCTTTCATAGAAGGCGGCGGTGGAATCGAAATCTCGTGATGGCAGGTTGGGCGTCGC
TTGGTCGGTCATTTCGAACCCCAGAGTCCCGCTCAGAAGAACTCGTCAAGAAGGCGATAGAAGGCGATGC
GCTGCGAATCGGGAGCGGCGATACCGTAAAGCACGAGGAAGCGGTCAGCCCATTCGCCGCCAAGCTCTTC
AGCAATATCACGGGTAGCCAACGCTATGTCCTGATAGCGGTCCGCCACACCCAGCCGGCCACAGTCGATG
AATCCAGAAAAGCGGCCATTTTCCACCATGATATTCGGCAAGCAGGCATCGCCATGGGTCACGACGAGAT
CCTCGCCGTCGGGCATGCTCGCCTTGAGCCTGGCGAACAGTTCGGCTGGCGCGAGCCCCTGATGCTCTTG
ATCATCCTGATCGACAAGACCGGCTTCCATCCGAGTACGTGCTCGCTCGATGCGATGTTTCGCTTGGTGG
TCGAATGGGCAGGTAGCCGGATCAAGCGTATGCAGCCGCCGCATTGCATCAGCCATGATGGATACTTTCT
CGGCAGGAGCAAGGTGAGATGACAGGAGATCCTGCCCCGGCACTTCGCCCAATAGCAGCCAGTCCCTTCC
CGCTTCAGTGACAACGTCGAGCACAGCTGCGCAAGGAACGCCCGTCGTGGCCAGCCACGATAGCCGCGCT
GCCTCGTCTTGCAGTTCATTCAGGGCACCGGACAGGTCGGTCTTGACAAAAAGAACCGGGCGCCCCTGCG
CTGACAGCCGGAACACGGCGGCATCAGAGCAGCCGATTGTCTGTTGTGCCCAGTCATAGCCGAATAGCCT
CTCCACCCAAGCGGCCGGAGAACCTGCGTGCAATCCATCTTGTTCAATCATGCGAAACGATCCTCATCCT
GTCTCTTGATCGATCTTTGCAAAAGCCTAGGCCTCCAAAAAAGCCTCCTCACTACTTCTGGAATAGCTCA
GAGGCCGAGGAGGCGGCCTCGGCCTCTGCATAAATAAAAAAAATTAGTCAGCCATGGGGCGGAGAATGGG
CGGAACTGGGCGGAGTTAGGGGCGGGATGGGCGGAGTTAGGGGCGGGACTATGGTTGCTGACTAATTGAG
ATGCATGCTTTGCATACTTCTGCCTGCTGGGGAGCCTGGGGACTTTCCACACCTGGTTGCTGACTAATTG
AGATGCATGCTTTGCATACTTCTGCCTGCTGGGGAGCCTGGGGACTTTCCACACCCTAACTGACACACAT
TCCACAGCTGGTTCTTTCCGCCTCAGGACTCTTCCTTTTTCAATAAATCAATCTAAAGTATATATGAGTA
AACTTGGTCTGACAGTTACCAATGCTTAATCAGTGAGGCACCTATCTCAGCGATCTGTCTATTTCGTTCA
TCCATAGTTGCCTGACTCCCCGTCGTGTAGATAACTACGATACGGGAGGGCTTACCATCTGGCCCCAGTG
CTGCAATGATACCGCGAGACCCACGCTCACCGGCTCCAGATTTATCAGCAATAAACCAGCCAGCCGGAAG
GGCCGAGCGCAGAAGTGGTCCTGCAACTTTATCCGCCTCCATCCAGTCTATTAATTGTTGCCGGGAAGCT
AGAGTAAGTAGTTCGCCAGTTAATAGTTTGCGCAACGTTGTTGCCATTGCTACAGGCATCGTGGTGTCAC
GCTCGTCGTTTGGTATGGCTTCATTCAGCTCCGGTTCCCAACGATCAAGGCGAGTTACATGATCCCCCAT
GTTGTGCAAAAAAGCGGTTAGCTCCTTCGGTCCTCCGATCGTTGTCAGAAGTAAGTTGGCCGCAGTGTTA
TCACTCATGGTTATGGCAGCACTGCATAATTCTCTTACTGTCATGCCATCCGTAAGATGCTTTTCTGTGA
CTGGTGAGTACTCAACCAAGTCATTCTGAGAATAGTGTATGCGGCGACCGAGTTGCTCTTGCCCGGCGTC
AATACGGGATAATACCGCGCCACATAGCAGAACTTTAAAAGTGCTCATCATTGGAAAACGTTCTTCGGGG
CGAAAACTCTCAAGGATCTTACCGCTGTTGAGATCCAGTTCGATGTAACCCACTCGTGCACCCAACTGAT
CTTCAGCATCTTTTACTTTCACCAGCGTTTCTGGGTGAGCAAAAACAGGAAGGCAAAATGCCGCAAAAAA
GGGAATAAGGGCGACACGGAAATGTTGAATACTCATACTCTTCCTTTTTCAATATTATTGAAGCATTTAT
CAGGGTTATTGTCTCATGAGCGGATACATATTTGAATGTATTTAGAAAAATAAACAAATAGGGGTTCCGC
GCACATTTCCCCGAAAAGTGCCACCTG
[124 nt withheld, positions 5628-5751]
C
[91 nt withheld, positions 5753-5843]
A
[49 nt withheld, positions 5845-5893]
CCTTTGACGTTGGAGTCCACGTTCTTT
[37 nt withheld, positions 5921-5957]
ACCCTATCTCGGTCTATTCTTTTGATTTATAAGGGATTTTGCCGATTTCGGCCTATTGGTTAAAAAATGA
GCTGATTTAACAAAAATTTAACGCGAATTTTAACAAAATATTAACGCTTACAATTTAC
Features (pLannotate 1.2.2; 20 found; start..end, strand, type, name):
     10..389     +  enhancer       CMV enhancer: human cytomegalovirus immediate early enhancer
    390..593     +  promoter       CMV promoter: human cytomegalovirus (CMV) immediate early promoter
    589..622     +  LTR            5' LTR (truncated) (fragment): truncated 5' long terminal repeat (LTR) from HIV-1
    638..656     +  promoter       T7 promoter: promoter for bacteriophage T7 RNA polymerase
    737..799     +  sig_peptide    Igκ leader: leader sequence from mouse immunoglobulin κ light chain
    799..822     +  CDS            3xHA (fragment): three tandem HA epitope tags
    896..1612    +  CDS            ECFP: ECFP is a basic (constitutively fluorescent) cyan fluorescent protein published in 1996, derived from Aequorea victoria. It has low acid sensitivity.
   1667..1813    +  CDS            PDGFRβ TM domain: transmembrane domain from platelet derived growth factor receptor beta
   1841..2065    +  polyA_signal   bGH poly(A) signal: bovine growth hormone polyadenylation signal
   2069..2087    +  promoter       SV40 promoter (fragment): SV40 enhancer and early promoter
   2197..2785    -  rep_origin     ori: high-copy-number ColE1/pMB1/pBR322/pUC origin of replication
   3007..3023    +  polyA_signal   bGH poly(A) signal (fragment): bovine growth hormone polyadenylation signal
   3114..3161    -  polyA_signal   HSV TK poly(A) signal: herpes simplex virus thymidine kinase polyadenylation signal (Cole and Stacy, 1985)
   3220..3372    -  CDS            ble (fragment): BLE_KLEPN - Experimental evidence at protein level: Swiss-Prot protein existence level 1. Binding protein with a strong affinity to the bleomycin family of antibiotics. Binds to CL990; an antimitotic-antibiotic compound. From Klebsiella pneumoniae.
   3393..4181    -  CDS            NeoR/KanR: aminoglycoside phosphotransferase confers resistance to neomycin, kanamycin, and G418 (Geneticin®)
   4216..4576    -  promoter       SV40 promoter: SV40 enhancer and early promoter
   4578..4595    -  promoter       AmpR promoter (fragment): bla
   4636..5496    -  CDS            AmpR: β-lactamase; bla; confers resistance to ampicillin, carbenicillin, and related antibiotics
   5497..5601    -  promoter       AmpR promoter: bla
   5628..6056    +  rep_origin     f1 ori (sequence partly withheld): f1 bacteriophage origin of replication; arrow indicates direction of (+) strand synthesis
