[The description below was written by a language model from this plasmid's Addgene catalogue record and pLannotate feature annotations shown in this document.]
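Description:
pDisplay-LAP2-CFP-TM is a mammalian expression plasmid built on the pDisplay backbone, a vector designed to route a protein through the secretory pathway and anchor it on the outer face of the plasma membrane. It is maintained in E. coli as a high-copy plasmid through a ColE1/pUC-type origin with ampicillin selection (AmpR under its bla promoter), and it also carries an f1 origin. For mammalian cells, an SV40 enhancer/early promoter drives a NeoR/KanR cassette ending in an HSV TK polyadenylation signal, allowing G418 selection of stable transfectants.

The expression unit is driven by the CMV immediate early enhancer and promoter, with a T7 promoter just downstream, and is terminated by the bGH poly(A) signal. The open reading frame begins with the mouse Igκ leader for secretory targeting, followed by an HA epitope from the backbone. Next comes the LAP2-CFP insert, cloned between ApaI and SalI, and finally the PDGFRβ transmembrane domain that tethers the fusion in the membrane. The feature table annotates the ECFP coding sequence. The LAP2 element is not annotated separately but presumably sits in the unannotated gap between the HA tag and ECFP. The catalogue lists a C-terminal myc tag from the backbone, which likewise is not called out in the annotation but would fit the short interval between ECFP and the transmembrane segment.

The record does not define LAP2 or state a purpose. From the design, the construct displays a LAP2-tagged cyan fluorescent protein on the cell surface, with ECFP fluorescence and the HA and myc epitopes available to track expression and localisation.
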