Addgene plasmid #34842: pDisplay-LAP2-CFP-TM
Depositing lab: Alice Ting. Depositing organization: Massachusetts Institute of Technology.
Backbone
  Vector backbone: pDisplay
  Backbone size w/o insert (bp): 5500
  Selectable markers: Neomycin (select with G418)
Growth in bacteria
  Bacterial resistance: Ampicillin, 100 μg/mL
  Growth temperature: 37°C
  Growth strain: DH5alpha
  Copy number: High Copy
Gene/Insert
  Gene/Insert name: LAP2-CFP
  Insert size (bp): 789
  Promoter: CMV
  Tag / fusion protein: HA (N terminal on backbone); myc (C terminal on backbone)
  Cloning method: Restriction Enzyme; 5′ cloning site ApaI (not destroyed); 3′ cloning site SalI (not destroyed)
  Sequencing primers: 5′ CMV.F; 3′ pDisplay.R
Terms and licenses: Academic/Nonprofit Terms; Industry Terms: Not Available to Industry
How to cite: pDisplay-LAP2-CFP-TM was a gift from Alice Ting (Addgene plasmid # 34842 ; http://n2t.net/addgene:34842 ; RRID:Addgene_34842)
