>Addgene plasmid #34842 | pDisplay-LAP2-CFP-TM | addgene partial sequence | sequence record 43465 | BGH-rev 5'-TAGAAGGCACAGTCGAGG-3'
TGATGAGGATGATAAGGGAGATGATGGTGAGCACCACCAGGGCCAGGATGGCTGAGATCACCACCACCTT
AAAGGGCAAGGAGTGTGGCACCACGATGACCTCCTGCGTGTCCTGGCCCACAGCATTCAGATCCTCTTCT
GAGATGAGTTTTTGTTCGTCGACCTGCAGCCGCGGCCGCTTGTATAGCTCGTCCATGCCGAGAGTGATCC
CGGCGGCGGTCACGAACTCCAGCAGGACCATGTGATCGCGCTTCTCGTTGGGGTCTTTGCTCAGGGCGGA
CTGGGTGCTCAGGTAGTGGTTGTCGGGCAGCAGCACGGGGCCGTCGCCGATGGGGGTGTTCTGCTGGTAG
TGGTCGGCGAGCTGCACGCTGCCGTCCTCGATGTTGTGGCGGATCTTGAAGTGGGCCTTGATGCCGTTCT
TCTGCTTGTCGGCGGTGATATAGACGTTGTGGCTGATGTAGTTGTACTCCAGCTTGTGCCCCAGGATGTT
GCCGTCCTCCTTGAAGTCGATGCCCTTCAGCTCGATGCGGTTCACCAGGGTGTCGCCCTCGAACTTCACC
TCGGCGCGGGTCTTGTAGTTGCCGTCGTCCTTGAAGAAGATGGTACGCTCCTGGACGTAGCCTTCGGGCA
TGGCGGACTTGAAGAAGTCGTGCTGCTTCATGTGGTCGGGGTAGCGGCTGAAGCACTGCACGCCCCAGGT
CAGGGTGGTCACGAGGGTGGGCCAGGGCACGGGCAGCTTGCCGGTGGTGCAGATGAACTTCA
