>Addgene plasmid #34842 | pDisplay-LAP2-CFP-TM | addgene partial sequence | sequence record 43466 | CMV-F 5'-CGCAAATGGGCGGTAGGCGTG-3'
CTACTAGAGAACCCACTGCTTACTGGCTTATCGAAATTAATACGACTCACTATAGGGAGACCCAAGCTTG
GTACCGAGCTCGGATCCACTAGTAACGGCCGCCAGTGTGCTGGAATTCGGCTTGGGGATATCCACCATGG
AGACAGACACACTCCTGCTATGGGTACTGCTGCTCTGGGTTCCAGGTTCCACTGGTGACTATCCATATGA
TGTTCCAGATTATGCTGGGGCCCAGCCGGCCAGATCTGGCTTCGAGATCGACAAGGTGTGGTACGACCTG
GACGCCGGCGCGCCGATGGTGAGCAAGGGCGAGGAGCTGTTCACCGGGGTGGTGCCCATCCTGGTCGAGC
TGGACGGCGACGTAAACGGCCACAGGTTCAGCGTGTCCGGCGAGGGCGAGGGCGATGCCACCTACGGCAA
GCTGACCCTGAAGTTCATCTGCACCACCGGCAAGCTGCCCGTGCCCTGGCCCACCCTCGTGACCACCCTG
ACCTGGGGCGTGCAGTGCTTCAGCCGCTACCCCGACCACATGAAGCAGCACGACTTCTTCAAGTCCGCCA
TGCCCGAAGGCTACGTCCAGGAGCGTACCATCTTCTTCAAGGACGACGGCAACTACAAGACCCGCGCCGA
GGTGAAGTTCGAGGGCGACACCCTGGTGAACCGCATCGAGCTGAAGGGCATCGACTTCAAGGAGGACGGC
AACATCCTGGGGCACAAGCTGGAGTACAACTACATCAGCCACAACGTCTATATCACCGCCGACAAGCAGA
AGAACGGCATCAAGGCCCACTTCAAGATCCGCCACAACATCGAGGACGGCAGCGTGCAGCTCGCCGACCA
CTACCAGCAGAACACCCCCATCGGCGACGGCCCCGTGCTGCTGCCCGACAACCACTACCTGAGC
